>Addgene plasmid #51606 | FRIG-myc-Sema4D-CD4 | depositor partial sequence | sequence record 79481 | Signal sequence, myc tag, and full insert
ATGGCTGGGATTTTCTATTTCATCCTCTTTTCGTTTCTCTTTGGAATTTGCGACGCTGTCACCGGTTCTA
GAGGGCCCACCATGGCATCAATGCAGAAGCTGATCTCAGAGGAGGACCTGCTTATGGCCATGGAGGCCCG
AATTCGGTCGACCGAGATCTCTCGAGGTTCGGCCTTGCTGATGAGTGAGGACAAAGACACTCTGTATGTA
GGCGCCCGGGAAGCAGTCTTTGCAGTGAATGCGCTGAACATCTCTGAGAAGCAACATGAGGTATATTGGA
AGGTCTCTGAAGACAAAAAATCCAAGTGTGCAGAGAAGGGGAAATCAAAGCAGACGGAGTGCCTTAACTA
CATTCGAGTACTACAGCCACTAAGCAGCACTTCCCTCTATGTGTGTGGGACCAATGCGTTCCAGCCCACC
TGTGACCACCTGAACTTGACATCCTTCAAGTTTCTGGGGAAAAGTGAAGATGGCAAAGGAAGATGCCCCT
TCGACCCCGCCCACAGCTACACATCAGTCATGGTTGGGGGCGAGCTCTACTCTGGGACGTCCTATAATTT
CTTGGGCAGTGAACCCATCATCTCTCGAAACTCTTCCCACAGTCCCTTGAGGACGGAGTATGCCATCCCG
TGGCTGAACGAGCCTAGCTTCGTCTTTGCTGACGTGATCCAGAAAAGCCCAGATGGTCCGGAGGGTGAAG
ATGACAAGGTCTACTTCTTTTTTACGGAGGTATCCGTGGAGTACGAATTCGTCTTCAAGTTGATGATCCC
GCGAGTTGCCAGGGTGTGCAAGGGCGACCAGGGCGGCCTGCGGACTTTGCAAAAAAAATGGACGTCATTC
CTAAAGGCCAGGCTGATCTGCTCCAAGCCAGACAGTGGCCTGGTCTTCAACATACTTCAGGATGTGTTTG
TGCTGAGGGCCCCGGGCCTCAAGGAGCCTGTGTTCTATGCGGTCTTCACCCCACAGCTGAACAATGTGGG
TCTGTCAGCGGTGTGCGCCTACACACTGGCCACGGTGGAGGCAGTCTTCTCCCGTGGAAAGTACATGCAG
AGTGCCACAGTGGAGCAGTCTCACACCAAGTGGGTGCGCTACAATGGCCCAGTGCCCACTCCCCGACCTG
GAGCGTGTATCGACAGTGAGGCCCGGGCAGCCAACTACACCAGCTCCTTGAATCTCCCAGACAAAACACT
GCAGTTTGTAAAAGACCACCCTTTGATGGATGACTCAGTGACCCCGATAGACAACAGACCCAAGCTGATC
AAAAAAGATGTAAACTACACCCAGATAGTGGTAGACAGGACCCAGGCCCTGGATGGGACTTTCTACGACG
TCATGTTCATCAGCACAGACCGGGGAGCTCTGCATAAAGCAGTCATCCTCACAAAAGAGGTGCATGTCAT
CGAGGAGACCCAACTCTTCCGGGACTCTGAACCGGTCCTAACTCTGCTGCTATCATCAAAGAAGGGGAGG
AAGTTTGTCTATGCAGGCTCCAACTCTGGAGTGGTCCAAGCGCCCCTGGCATTCTGCGAAAAGCACGGTA
GCTGTGAAGACTGTGTGTTAGCACGGGACCCCTACTGTGCCTGGAGCCCAGCCATCAAGGCCTGTGTTAC
CCTGCACCAGGAAGAGGCCTCCAGCAGGGGCTGGATTCAGGACATGAGCGGTGACACATCCTCATGCCTG
GATAAGAGTAAAGAAAGTTTCAACCAGCATTTTTTCAAGCACGGCGGCACAGCAGAACTCAAATGTTTCC
AAAAGTCCAACCTAGCCCGGGTGGTATGGAAGTTCCAGAATGGCGAGTTGAAGGCCGCAAGTCCCAAGTA
CGGCTTTGTGGGCAGGAAGCACCTGCTCATCTTCAACCTGTCGGACGGAGACAGCGGCGTGTACCAGTGC
CTGTCAGAGGAAAGGGTGAGGAATAAAACGGTCTCCCAGCTGCTGGCCAAGCACGTTCTGGAAGTGAAGA
TGGTACCTCTGCTGGAATCCAACATCAAGGTTCTGCCCACATGGTCCACCCCGGTGCAGCCAATGGCCCT
GATTGTGCTGGGGGGCGTCGCCGGCCTCCTGCTTTTCATTGGGCTAGGCATCTTCTTCTGTGTCAGGTGC
CGGCACCGAAGGCGCCAAGCAGAGCGGATGTCTCAGATCAAGAGACTCCTCAGTGAGAAGAAGACCTGCC
AGTGCCCTCACCGGTTTCAGAAGACATGTAGCCCCATTGGAGCGGCCGACTACAAGGACGACGATGACAA
GTGA
