>Addgene plasmid #51606 | FRIG-myc-Sema4D-CD4 | addgene partial sequence | sequence record 81106 | pREP-F 5'-GCTCGATACAATAAACGCC-3'
AGCTCTAGAGGATCTCAGATGGCTGGGATTTTCTATTTCATCCTCTTTTCGTTTCTCTTTGGAATTTGCG
ACGCTGTCACCGGTTCTAGAGGGCCCACCATGGCATCAATGCAGAAGCTGATCTCAGAGGAGGACCTGCT
TATGGCCATGGAGGCCCGAATTCGGTCGACCGAGATCTCTCGAGGTTCGGCCTTGCTGATGAGTGAGGAC
AAAGACACTCTGTATGTAGGCGCCCGGGAAGCAGTCTTTGCAGTGAATGCGCTGAACATCTCTGAGAAGC
AACATGAGGTATATTGGAAGGTCTCTGAAGACAAAAAATCCAAGTGTGCAGAGAAGGGGAAATCAAAGCA
GACGGAGTGCCTTAACTACATTCGAGTACTACAGCCACTAAGCAGCACTTCCCTCTATGTGTGTGGGACC
AATGCGTTCCAGCCCACCTGTGACCACCTGAACTTGACATCCTTCAAGTTTCTGGGGAAAAGTGAAGATG
GCAAAGGAAGATGCCCCTTCGACCCCGCCCACAGCTACACATCAGTCATGGTTGGGGGCGAGCTCTACTC
TGGGACGTCCTATAATTTCTTGGGCAGTGAACCCATCATCTCTCGAAACTCTTCCCACAGTCCCTTGAGG
ACGGAGTATGCCATCCCGTGGCTGAACGAGCCTAGCTTCGTCTTTGCTGACGTGATCCAGAAAAGCCCAG
ATGGTCCGGAGGGTGAAGATGACAAGGTCTACTTCTTTTTTACGGAGGTATCCGTGGAGTACGAATTCGT
CTTCAAGTTGATGATCCCGCGAGTTGCCAGGGTGTGCAAGGGCGACCAGGGCGGCCTGCGGACTTTGCAA
AAAA
