[The description below was written by a language model from this plasmid's Addgene catalogue record.]
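Description:
FRIG-myc-Sema4D-CD4 is a lentiviral mammalian expression plasmid of about 9.2 kb, built on the roughly 7 kb FRIG backbone. It is propagated in bacteria under ampicillin selection, with a recombination-deficient strain (Stbl3) recorded as the host, as is common for repeat-containing lentiviral vectors. The copy number is unknown. No feature table accompanies the record, so the lentiviral elements, origin of replication and any reporter carried by the backbone are not itemised.

The payload is an approximately 2.1 kb chimeric open reading frame driven, according to the record, by an RSV promoter. It joins the extracellular portion of mouse Sema4D (also known as CD100) to human CD4: Sema4D residues 660–861 are replaced with CD4 residues 378–458, so that the semaphorin ectodomain is followed by CD4-derived sequence providing the intracellular part of the chimera. The stated aim of the swap is a non-cleavable chimera, keeping the Sema4D extracellular domain on the membrane rather than released. The protein carries an N-terminal myc epitope and a C-terminal FLAG tag. The depositor notes that the myc tag differs from the standard epitope at its first residue.

Silent mutations around amino acids 275–281 make the transcript resistant to one shRNA (shRNA1), while silent changes at residues 54–60 make it susceptible to a second (shRNA2). This design suits knockdown-and-rescue experiments. The associated work concerns Sema4D acting as a membrane-bound molecule in GABAergic synapse development in the mammalian hippocampus, consistent with use of the construct to test whether membrane-attached Sema4D is sufficient for that function.
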