Addgene plasmid #51606: FRIG-myc-Sema4D-CD4
Purpose: expresses myc-tagged Sema4D/CD4 non-cleavable chimera with extracellular Sema4D, intracellular CD4 in lentiviral backbone
Depositing lab: Suzanne Paradis. Depositing organization: Brandeis University. Publication: Sema4D localizes to synapses and regulates GABAergic synapse development as a membrane-bound molecule in the mammalian hippocampus. Raissi AJ, Staudenmaier EK, David S, Hu L, Paradis S. Mol Cell Neurosci. 2013 Nov;57:23-32. doi: 10.1016/j.mcn.2013.08.004. Epub 2013 Sep 10. PubMed 24036351.
Backbone
  Vector backbone: FRIG
  Backbone size w/o insert (bp): 7000
  Total vector size (bp): 9200
  Vector type: Mammalian Expression, Lentiviral
Growth in bacteria
  Bacterial resistance: Ampicillin, 100 μg/mL
  Growth temperature: 37°C
  Growth strain: Stbl3
  Copy number: Unknown
Gene/Insert
  Gene/Insert name: Sema4D/CD4-FLAG
  Species: H. sapiens (human), M. musculus (mouse)
  Insert size (bp): 2100
  Mutation: Sema4D amino acids 660-861 were replaced with CD4 amino acids 378-458.silent mutations between amino acids (approx 275-281) to make resistant against shRNA1. Also silent mutation at aa 54-60 to make susceptible to shRNA2.
  GenBank ID: NM_001281880 NM_000616
  Entrez Gene: Sema4d (a.k.a. CD100, Semacl2, Semaj, Semcl2, coll-4)
  Promoter: RSV
  Tag / fusion protein: myc (N terminal on insert); FLAG (C terminal on insert)
  Cloning method: Ligation Independent Cloning
  Sequencing primers: 5′ TGTCAAGTTCAGGTGGTCACAGG; 3′ GCGGAACTCAAATGTTTCCAAAAG
Terms and licenses: Academic/Nonprofit Terms; Industry Terms: Not Available to Industry
Depositor comments: Please note that the sequence of the myc epitope tag in this plasmid is MQKLISEEDLL, which differs from the standard EQKLISEEDLL.
How to cite: FRIG-myc-Sema4D-CD4 was a gift from Suzanne Paradis (Addgene plasmid # 51606 ; http://n2t.net/addgene:51606 ; RRID:Addgene_51606)
